>Addgene plasmid #173976 | pGL3-noSV40-humanEC1.45_p300peak1-2_del4 | addgene full sequence | sequence record 341752 | Addgene NGS Result
CATTCCGGTACTGTTGGTAAAGCCACCATGGAAGACGCCAAAAACATAAAGAAAGGCCCGGCGCCATTCT
ATCCGCTGGAAGATGGAACCGCTGGAGAGCAACTGCATAAGGCTATGAAGAGATACGCCCTGGTTCCTGG
AACAATTGCTTTTACAGATGCACATATCGAGGTGGACATCACTTACGCTGAGTACTTCGAAATGTCCGTT
CGGTTGGCAGAAGCTATGAAACGATATGGGCTGAATACAAATCACAGAATCGTCGTATGCAGTGAAAACT
CTCTTCAATTCTTTATGCCGGTGTTGGGCGCGTTATTTATCGGAGTTGCAGTTGCGCCCGCGAACGACAT
TTATAATGAACGTGAATTGCTCAACAGTATGGGCATTTCGCAGCCTACCGTGGTGTTCGTTTCCAAAAAG
GGGTTGCAAAAAATTTTGAACGTGCAAAAAAAGCTCCCAATCATCCAAAAAATTATTATCATGGATTCTA
AAACGGATTACCAGGGATTTCAGTCGATGTACACGTTCGTCACATCTCATCTACCTCCCGGTTTTAATGA
ATACGATTTTGTGCCAGAGTCCTTCGATAGGGACAAGACAATTGCACTGATCATGAACTCCTCTGGATCT
ACTGGTCTGCCTAAAGGTGTCGCTCTGCCTCATAGAACTGCCTGCGTGAGATTCTCGCATGCCAGAGATC
CTATTTTTGGCAATCAAATCATTCCGGATACTGCGATTTTAAGTGTTGTTCCATTCCATCACGGTTTTGG
AATGTTTACTACACTCGGATATTTGATATGTGGATTTCGAGTCGTCTTAATGTATAGATTTGAAGAAGAG
CTGTTTCTGAGGAGCCTTCAGGATTACAAGATTCAAAGTGCGCTGCTGGTGCCAACCCTATTCTCCTTCT
TCGCCAAAAGCACTCTGATTGACAAATACGATTTATCTAATTTACACGAAATTGCTTCTGGTGGCGCTCC
CCTCTCTAAGGAAGTCGGGGAAGCGGTTGCCAAGAGGTTCCATCTGCCAGGTATCAGGCAAGGATATGGG
CTCACTGAGACTACATCAGCTATTCTGATTACACCCGAGGGGGATGATAAACCGGGCGCGGTCGGTAAAG
TTGTTCCATTTTTTGAAGCGAAGGTTGTGGATCTGGATACCGGGAAAACGCTGGGCGTTAATCAAAGAGG
CGAACTGTGTGTGAGAGGTCCTATGATTATGTCCGGTTATGTAAACAATCCGGAAGCGACCAACGCCTTG
ATTGACAAGGATGGATGGCTACATTCTGGAGACATAGCTTACTGGGACGAAGACGAACACTTCTTCATCG
TTGACCGCCTGAAGTCTCTGATTAAGTACAAAGGCTATCAGGTGGCTCCCGCTGAATTGGAATCCATCTT
GCTCCAACACCCCAACATCTTCGACGCAGGTGTCGCAGGTCTTCCCGACGATGACGCCGGTGAACTTCCC
GCCGCCGTTGTTGTTTTGGAGCACGGAAAGACGATGACGGAAAAAGAGATCGTGGATTACGTCGCCAGTC
AAGTAACAACCGCGAAAAAGTTGCGCGGAGGAGTTGTGTTTGTGGACGAAGTACCGAAAGGTCTTACCGG
AAAACTCGACGCAAGAAAAATCAGAGAGATCCTCATAAAGGCCAAGAAGGGCGGAAAGATCGCCGTGTAA
TTCTAGAGTCGGGGCGGCCGGCCGCTTCGAGCAGACATGATAAGATACATTGATGAGTTTGGACAAACCA
CAACTAGAATGCAGTGAAAAAAATGCTTTATTTGTGAAATTTGTGATGCTATTGCTTTATTTGTAACCAT
TATAAGCTGCAATAAACAAGTTAACAACAACAATTGCATTCATTTTATGTTTCAGGTTCAGGGGGAGGTG
TGGGAGGTTTTTTAAAGCAAGTAAAACCTCTACAAATGTGGTAAAATCGATAAGGATCTGGATCCGTCGA
CCGATGCCCTTGAGAGCCTTCAACCCAGTCAGCTCCTTCCGGTGGGCGCGGGGCATGACTATCGTCGCCG
CACTTATGACTGTCTTCTTTATCATGCAACTCGTAGGACAGGTGCCGGCAGCGCTCTTCCGCTTCCTCGC
TCACTGACTCGCTGCGCTCGGTCGTTCGGCTGCGGCGAGCGGTATCAGCTCACTCAAAGGCGGTAATACG
GTTATCCACAGAATCAGGGGATAACGCAGGAAAGAACATGTGAGCAAAAGGCCAGCAAAAGGCCAGGAAC
CGTAAAAAGGCCGCGTTGCTGGCGTTTTTCCATAGGCTCCGCCCCCCTGACGAGCATCACAAAAATCGAC
GCTCAAGTCAGAGGTGGCGAAACCCGACAGGACTATAAAGATACCAGGCGTTTCCCCCTGGAAGCTCCCT
CGTGCGCTCTCCTGTTCCGACCCTGCCGCTTACCGGATACCTGTCCGCCTTTCTCCCTTCGGGAAGCGTG
GCGCTTTCTCATAGCTCACGCTGTAGGTATCTCAGTTCGGTGTAGGTCGTTCGCTCCAAGCTGGGCTGTG
TGCACGAACCCCCCGTTCAGCCCGACCGCTGCGCCTTATCCGGTAACTATCGTCTTGAGTCCAACCCGGT
AAGACACGACTTATCGCCACTGGCAGCAGCCACTGGTAACAGGATTAGCAGAGCGAGGTATGTAGGCGGT
GCTACAGAGTTCTTGAAGTGGTGGCCTAACTACGGCTACACTAGAAGAACAGTATTTGGTATCTGCGCTC
TGCTGAAGCCAGTTACCTTCGGAAAAAGAGTTGGTAGCTCTTGATCCGGCAAACAAACCACCGCTGGTAG
CGGTGGTTTTTTTGTTTGCAAGCAGCAGATTACGCGCAGAAAAAAAGGATCTCAAGAAGATCCTTTGATC
TTTTCTACGGGGTCTGACGCTCAGTGGAACGAAAACTCACGTTAAGGGATTTTGGTCATGAGATTATCAA
AAAGGATCTTCACCTAGATCCTTTTAAATTAAAAATGAAGTTTTAAATCAATCTAAAGTATATATGAGTA
AACTTGGTCTGACAGTTACCAATGCTTAATCAGTGAGGCACCTATCTCAGCGATCTGTCTATTTCGTTCA
TCCATAGTTGCCTGACTCCCCGTCGTGTAGATAACTACGATACGGGAGGGCTTACCATCTGGCCCCAGTG
CTGCAATGATACCGCGAGACCCACGCTCACCGGCTCCAGATTTATCAGCAATAAACCAGCCAGCCGGAAG
GGCCGAGCGCAGAAGTGGTCCTGCAACTTTATCCGCCTCCATCCAGTCTATTAATTGTTGCCGGGAAGCT
AGAGTAAGTAGTTCGCCAGTTAATAGTTTGCGCAACGTTGTTGCCATTGCTACAGGCATCGTGGTGTCAC
GCTCGTCGTTTGGTATGGCTTCATTCAGCTCCGGTTCCCAACGATCAAGGCGAGTTACATGATCCCCCAT
GTTGTGCAAAAAAGCGGTTAGCTCCTTCGGTCCTCCGATCGTTGTCAGAAGTAAGTTGGCCGCAGTGTTA
TCACTCATGGTTATGGCAGCACTGCATAATTCTCTTACTGTCATGCCATCCGTAAGATGCTTTTCTGTGA
CTGGTGAGTACTCAACCAAGTCATTCTGAGAATAGTGTATGCGGCGACCGAGTTGCTCTTGCCCGGCGTC
AATACGGGATAATACCGCGCCACATAGCAGAACTTTAAAAGTGCTCATCATTGGAAAACGTTCTTCGGGG
CGAAAACTCTCAAGGATCTTACCGCTGTTGAGATCCAGTTCGATGTAACCCACTCGTGCACCCAACTGAT
CTTCAGCATCTTTTACTTTCACCAGCGTTTCTGGGTGAGCAAAAACAGGAAGGCAAAATGCCGCAAAAAA
GGGAATAAGGGCGACACGGAAATGTTGAATACTCATACTCTTCCTTTTTCAATATTATTGAAGCATTTAT
CAGGGTTATTGTCTCATGAGCGGATACATATTTGAATGTATTTAGAAAAATAAACAAATAGGGGTTCCGC
GCACATTTCCCCGAAAAGTGCCACCTG
[124 nt withheld, positions 4018-4141]
C
[91 nt withheld, positions 4143-4233]
A
[49 nt withheld, positions 4235-4283]
CCTTTGACGTTGGAGTCCACGTTCTTT
[37 nt withheld, positions 4311-4347]
ACCCTATCTCGGTCTATTCTTTTGATTTATAAGGGATTTTGCCGATTTCGGCCTATTGGTTAAAAAATGA
GCTGATTTAACAAAAATTTAACGCGAATTTTAACAAAATATTAACGCTTACAATTTGCCATTCGCCATTC
AGGCTGCGCAACTGTTGGGAAGGGCGATCGGTGCGGGCCTCTTCGCTATTACGCCAGCCCAAGCTACCAT
GATAAGTAAGTAATATTAAGGTACGGGAGGTACTTGGAGCGGCCGCAATAAAATATCTTTATTTTCATTA
CATCTGTGTGTTGGTTTTTTGTGTGAATCGATAGTACTAACATACGCTCTCCATCAAAACAAAACGAAAC
AAAACAAACTAGCAAAATAGGCTGTCCCCAGTGCAAGTGCAGGTGCCAGAACATTTCTCTATCGATAGGT
ACCGAGCTCTTATTTAAGCAGCTGAATTTGAGGTAATTAGTTACAGCTGCAATAGGTAAATTGACATTAA
ATAATATACTTGACGTTAGGCTTCTTTACTGTAACTCACTTCTGGATGGCATGTTGTTGTCTGTTTTTAC
CTTTCTCCTTCCCCGCCCCCCAATTGATCTATTAGGAAATAGAGAACTATCTTCATTTCTGCTCCTTCTT
CCAGGCTTGAATCTACACAACAGGCCACTCCCCAAAATTCCTCTGCTTAATTTAGAGAGCAGGTTTCAGG
GATTCACCTGGGAACAACAGCAGCAGGCACCTGACTCATATTCCTGGCGGAGAGGAAGGGAGGCCATGTA
GCTGCTCTTCCGTGGACGCGGATGCTTCCTGCCTCATAGCCGGGTCGCCTCCGCGCTAACCCCGTTGAAC
CTTGCAACCAGCCCCTCTAGAGTGTGGAAGAAAGGAGCACGCGTTTTATTGTCATTTCAGTAGGATTTGG
GGAAGAAAAGGAAGCGAATACATGTGTTCAATCCGTCATGTTGACTTGAAACTGCTGTTTTAAACTGCTC
TCTTTCTACGTATTTGATTCCTTTTGCTCTACCCATCCCCATGTGCCTCTACTTGTCAAGTATTGGGAGA
TTATATAGGTTTCTTGTGTTTGTTGTGGTGATCAAAGTTTCTTGGGGCAGCGCCCTCATTATCTGTCAGG
CCTGGCTTCTATGATTGAGAACAGGTGCAGCCAAGCCTTTGCTCTCCCTACCACTTCTGTCTGTCAAATA
GAAAGCAGGAGGGAGCTTTTCTGTGGGATCTTTCCTTTCCTCTCAATTCTCTTTGCTGGAGAGCTCTCCA
GGATATTGGCAAGGATCTGAATTTGTGGCGCTAGCAGAGAAGCCCGAGTGAGTAACCAACTGTCCCCAAT
TGTATTAGCCTTTTAAATAAAGGATTCCCAGCAAACATTCAGAAGAAACCATATGCCTTCCAGGGATAGG
CAGCTGGAAGAGAGGGAAGAGATTAATACAGAAAAAAGCTATAGGCCATCCCGATCCTATTCTTCAGTTC
CTTTATTGGAGGCATTAAGTTTTATTTTATTAACTTCTTTCTTGCCCTTCAAAAGTTGAGGGTGCTCACT
CCAGGGCTTGTGGATATCTGCCCCAGAGAACCTCAGTGCAAAGGTTTGAAATCACAGCTGGCTGTGATTA
GAAGGATTGGGAGAGATCAGTGCTTGATTAACTTTCAGCTGCTATTGGTTTGCCTCAGTTCCTGCAGGAG
AATTAATCTGTAGGTTCGAGTAAATTTTGGATCTTAATGGATACCAGATACATTGAGCCCACCCAGACCA
CCAAGATTTTGCAATCCTTTTCCTCACATTTAAATGGTACAAATGAATTCATTCCTCCTTACTCAGTGAA
CAGAATAACTCTACCTCAAGGTTTTTCTCATATAGCATTCACTTGATTTTGCCTTCTTTTCCAAGAAAGT
ATAGATTCGTTGGGGCAAGGAGATCTGCGATCTGCATCTCAATTAGTCAGCAACCATAGTCCCGCCCCTA
ACTCCGCCCATCCCGCCCCTAACTCCGCCCAGTTCCGCCCATTCTCCGCCCCATCGCTGACTAATTTTTT
TTATTTATGCAGAGGCCGAGGCCGCCTCGGCCTCTGAGCTATTCCAGAAGTAGTGAGGAGGCTTTTTTGG
AGGCCTAGGCTTTTGCAAAAAGCTTGG
Features (pLannotate 1.2.2; 12 found; start..end, strand, type, name):
     28..1680    +  CDS            luciferase: firefly luciferase; luc+; enhanced luc+ version of the luciferase gene
   1721..1842    -  polyA_signal   SV40 poly(A) signal: SV40 polyadenylation signal
   1865..1933    -  CDS            large T antigen (fragment): large T antigen from SV40 (simian virus 40)
   1955..2087    +  CDS            TcR (fragment): tetracycline efflux protein; tet; confers resistance to tetracycline
   2267..2855    -  rep_origin     ori: high-copy-number ColE1/pMB1/pBR322/pUC origin of replication
   3026..3886    -  CDS            AmpR: β-lactamase; bla; confers resistance to ampicillin, carbenicillin, and related antibiotics
   3887..3991    -  promoter       AmpR promoter: bla
   4018..4446    +  rep_origin     f1 ori (sequence partly withheld): f1 bacteriophage origin of replication; arrow indicates direction of (+) strand synthesis
   4478..4545    -  CDS            lacZα (fragment): LacZα fragment of β-galactosidase; lacZ fragment
   4604..4652    +  polyA_signal   poly(A) signal: synthetic polyadenylation signal
   4666..4757    +  misc_feature   pause site: RNA polymerase II transcriptional pause signal from the human α2 globin gene
   6270..6466    +  promoter       SV40 promoter: SV40 early promoter
