[The description below was written by a language model from this plasmid's Addgene catalogue record and pLannotate feature annotations shown in this document.]
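Description:
pGL3-noSV40-humanEC1.45_p300peak1-2_del4 is a firefly luciferase enhancer reporter plasmid built on the Promega pGL3-Promoter backbone, intended for transfection into cultured cells to measure the activity of a candidate regulatory element. It is propagated in E. coli as a high-copy plasmid through a ColE1/pUC-type origin and is selected with ampicillin via the β-lactamase gene and its own promoter. An f1 phage origin is also present. Short annotated fragments of lacZα, a tetracycline resistance gene and SV40 large T antigen are backbone remnants rather than functional genes.

The insert is a 1,458 bp human sequence comprising p300 peak 1 and peak 2 of the SOX9 enhancer cluster EC1.45, carrying "tiled deletion #4", one of a series of tiled deletions; the record does not give the deletion's boundaries. In the 6,474 nt sequence the insert is not annotated, but the unannotated interval between the upstream synthetic poly(A)/transcriptional pause site and the SV40 early promoter is about the right size to hold it. This would place the enhancer fragment directly upstream of the promoter that drives the luc+ coding sequence, which is terminated by the SV40 polyadenylation signal. The upstream poly(A) and pause elements limit read-through transcription from the backbone, so luciferase output reflects how much the cloned fragment boosts the SV40 promoter. The "noSV40" in the name is not explained in the record, and both the catalogue fields and the feature table list an SV40 promoter.

Comparing this construct with other members of the series can map the sub-regions needed for enhancer activity. The associated publication concerns long-range SOX9 enhancers in human neural crest and craniofacial disease.
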