Addgene plasmid #173976: pGL3-noSV40-humanEC1.45_p300peak1-2_del4
Purpose: Firefly luciferase enhancer reporter plasmid.
Depositing lab: Joanna Wysocka. Depositing organization: Stanford University. Publication: Loss of Extreme Long-Range Enhancers in Human Neural Crest Drives a Craniofacial Disorder. Long HK, Osterwalder M, Welsh IC, Hansen K, Davies JOJ, Liu YE, Koska M, Adams AT, Aho R, Arora N, Ikeda K, Williams RM, Sauka-Spengler T, Porteus MH, Mohun T, Dickel DE, Swigut T, Hughes JR, Higgs DR, Visel A, Selleri L, Wysocka J. Cell Stem Cell. 2020 Nov 5;27(5):765-783.e14. doi: 10.1016/j.stem.2020.09.001. Epub 2020 Sep 28. PubMed 32991838.
Backbone
  Vector backbone: pGL3-Promoter, GenBank: U47298.2
  Backbone manufacturer: Promega
  Backbone size w/o insert (bp): 5016
  Vector type: Luciferase
Growth in bacteria
  Bacterial resistance: Ampicillin, 100 μg/mL
  Growth temperature: 37°C
  Growth strain: DH5alpha
  Copy number: High Copy
Gene/Insert
  Gene/Insert name: p300 peak 1 and peak 2 from SOX9 enhancer cluster EC1.45 with tiled deletion #4
  Species: H. sapiens (human)
  Insert size (bp): 1458
  Mutation: Tiled deletion #4
  Promoter: SV40 promoter
  Cloning method: Restriction Enzyme; 5′ cloning site unknown (unknown if destroyed)
  Sequencing primers: 5′ CGCTCTCCATCAAAACAAAACG; 3′ GAGTTAGGGGCGGGATGG
Terms and licenses: Academic/Nonprofit Terms; Industry Terms: Not Available to Industry
How to cite: pGL3-noSV40-humanEC1.45_p300peak1-2_del4 was a gift from Joanna Wysocka (Addgene plasmid # 173976 ; http://n2t.net/addgene:173976 ; RRID:Addgene_173976)
